Addgene plasmid #53640: GBE1A-c106
Purpose: Baculovirus expression for structure determination; may not be full ORF
Depositing lab: Nicola Burgess-Brown. Depositing organization: University of Oxford.
Backbone
  Vector backbone: pFB-LIC-Bse
  Backbone manufacturer: SGC
  Vector type: Baculovirus expression
Growth in bacteria
  Bacterial resistance: Ampicillin, 100 μg/mL
  Growth temperature: 37°C
  Growth strain: Mach1 ; SF9
  Copy number: High Copy
Gene/Insert
  Gene/Insert name: GBE1A (alt names: 4BZY; gi|189458812)
  Insert size (bp): 2111
  Promoter: polyhedrin
  Tag / fusion protein: His6-TEV (N terminal on insert)
  Cloning method: Ligation Independent Cloning
  Sequencing primers: 5′ Polyhedrin forward
Terms and licenses: Academic/Nonprofit Terms; Industry Terms: Not Available to Industry
Depositor comments: Baculovirus transfer vector (Bac-to-bac), N-terminal His-tag, TEV http://www.thesgc.org/structures/4BZY/ Use BL21(DE3)-R3-pRARE2 strain for expression.
How to cite: GBE1A-c106 was a gift from Nicola Burgess-Brown (Addgene plasmid # 53640 ; http://n2t.net/addgene:53640 ; RRID:Addgene_53640)
