[The description below was written by a language model from this plasmid's Addgene catalogue record.]
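Description:
GBE1A-c106 is a baculovirus transfer plasmid built on the pFB-LIC-Bse backbone, a ligation-independent-cloning derivative of the pFastBac type used in the Bac-to-Bac system. It is maintained in E. coli as a high-copy plasmid under ampicillin selection. In Bac-to-Bac workflows, a transfer vector of this kind donates its expression cassette by transposition into a bacmid carried in a specialised E. coli host, and the recombinant bacmid is then used to generate baculovirus in insect cells. The record lists Sf9 alongside the bacterial cloning strain, consistent with that route. No feature table is provided, so the origin of replication, transposition elements and any additional markers on the backbone are not documented here.

The payload is an insert of about 2.1 kb designated GBE1A, introduced by ligation-independent cloning and placed under the polyhedrin promoter, the very late baculoviral promoter that drives high-level expression in infected insect cells. The encoded protein carries an N-terminal hexahistidine tag followed by a TEV protease site, allowing metal-affinity purification and subsequent tag removal. The record does not state the source species or spell out the gene name, and it cautions that the insert may not be the complete open reading frame, as is typical for constructs with boundaries optimised for crystallisation.

The stated purpose is protein production for structure determination, and the insert is cross-referenced to a deposited structure. The depositor comments also recommend a BL21(DE3)-derived bacterial strain for expression. This sits oddly with a polyhedrin-driven baculovirus vector and may be a generic note.
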