>Addgene plasmid #53640 | GBE1A-c106 | depositor partial sequence | sequence record 83768 | insert sequence
ATGGGCCACCATCATCATCATCATTCTTCTGGTGTAGATCTGGGTACCGAGAACCTGTACTTCCAATCCA
TGTTGAAGCCCTACGCCGTGGACTTCCAGCGCAGGTATAAGCAGTTTAGCCAAATTTTGAAGAACATTGG
AGAAAATGAAGGTGGTATTGATAAGTTTTCCAGAGGCTATGAATCATTTGGCGTCCACAGATGTGCTGAT
GGTGGTTTATACTGCAAAGAATGGGCCCCGGGAGCAGAAGGAGTTTTTCTTACTGGAGATTTTAATGGTT
GGAATCCATTTTCGTACCCATACAAAAAACTGGATTATGGAAAATGGGAGCTGTATATCCCACCAAAGCA
GAATAAATCTGTACTCGTGCCTCATGGATCCAAATTAAAGGTAGTTATTACTAGTAAAAGCGGAGAGATC
TTGTATCGTATTTCACCGTGGGCAAAGTATGTGGTTCGTGAAGGTGATAATGTGAATTATGATTGGATAC
ACTGGGATCCAGAACACTCATATGAGTTTAAGCATTCCAGACCAAAGAAGCCACGGAGTCTAAGAATTTA
TGAATCTCATGTGGGAATTTCTTCCCATGAAGGAAAAGTAGCTTCTTATAAACATTTTACATGCAATGTA
CTACCAAGAATCAAAGGCCTTGGATACAACTGCATTCAGTTGATGGCAATCATGGAGCATGCTTACTATG
CCAGCTTTGGTTACCAAATCACAAGCTTCTTTGCAGCTTCCAGCCGTTATGGATCACCTGAAGAGCTACA
AGAACTGGTAGACACAGCTCATTCCATGGGTATCATAGTCCTCTTAGATGTGGTACACAGCCATGCTTCA
AAAAATTCAGCAGATGGATTGAATATGTTTGATGGGACAGATTCCTGTTATTTTCATTCTGGACCTAGAG
GGACTCATGATCTTTGGGATAGCAGATTGTTTGCCTACTCCAGCTGGGAAGTTTTAAGATTCCTTCTGTC
AAACATAAGATGGTGGTTGGAAGAATATCGCTTTGATGGATTTCGTTTTGATGGTGTTACGTCCATGCTT
TATCATCACCATGGAGTGGGTCAAGGTTTCTCAGGTGATTACAGTGAATATTTCGGACTACAAGTAGATG
AAGATGCCTTGACTTACCTCATGTTGGCAAATCATTTGGTTCACACGCTGTGTCCCGATTCTATAACAAT
AGCTGAGGATGTATCAGGAATGCCAGCTCTGTGCTCTCCAATTTCCCAGGGAGGGGGTGGTTTTGACTAT
CGACTAGCCATGGCAATTCCAGATAAGTGGATTCAGCTACTTAAAGAGTTTAAAGATGAAGACTGGAACA
TGGGCGATATAGTATACACGCTCACAAACAGGCGCTACCTTGAAAAGTGCATTGCTTATGCAGAGAGCCA
TGATCAGGCATTGGTTGGGGATAAGTCGCTGGCATTTTGGTTGATGGATGCCGAAATGTATACAAACATG
AGTGTCCTGACTCCTTTTACTCCAGTTATTGATCGTGGAATACAGCTTCATAAAATGATTCGACTCATTA
CGCATGGGCTTGGTGGAGAAGGCTATCTCAATTTCATGGGTAATGAATTTGGGCATCCTGAATGGTTAGA
CTTCCCAAGAAAAGGAAATAATGAGAGTTACCATTATGCCAGGCGGCAGTTTCATTTAACTGACGACGAC
CTTCTTCGCTACAAGTTCCTAAATAATTTTGACAGGGATATGAATAGATTGGAAGAAAGATATGGTTGGC
TTGCAGCTCCACAGGCCTACGTGAGTGAAAAACATGAAGGCAATAAGATCATTGCTTTTGAAAGAGCAGG
TCTTCTTTTCATTTTCAACTTCCATCCAAGCAAGAGCTACACTGACTACCGAGTTGGAACAGCATTGCCA
GGGAAATTCAAAATTGTGCTAGATTCAGATGCAGCGGAATATGGAGGGCATCAGAGACTGGACCACAGCA
CTGACTTTTTTTCTGAGGCTTTTGAACATAATGGGCGTCCCTATTCTCTTTTGGTGTACATTCCAAGCAG
AGTGGCCCTCATCCTTCAGAATGTGGATCTGTGACAGTAAAGGTGGATACGGATCCGAATTCGAGCTCCG
TCGACAAGCTT
