>Addgene plasmid #53640 | GBE1A-c106 | addgene partial sequence | sequence record 90063 | Polyhedrin-F 5'-AAATGATAACCATCTCGC-3'
CTATAAATATTCCGGATTATTCATACCGTCCCACCATCGGGCGCGGATCTCGGTCCGAAAACCATGGGCC
ACCATCATCATCATCATTCTTCTGGTGTAGATCTGGGTACCGAGAACCTGTACTTCCAATCCATGTTGAA
GCCCTACGCCGTGGACTTCCAGCGCAGGTATAAGCAGTTTAGCCAAATTTTGAAGAACATTGGAGAAAAT
GAAGGTGGTATTGATAAGTTTTCCAGAGGCTATGAATCATTTGGCGTCCACAGATGTGCTGATGGTGGTT
TATACTGCAAAGAATGGGCCCCGGGAGCAGAAGGAGTTTTTCTTACTGGAGATTTTAATGGTTGGAATCC
ATTTTCGTACCCATACAAAAAACTGGATTATGGAAAATGGGAGCTGTATATCCCACCAAAGCAGAATAAA
TCTGTACTCGTGCCTCATGGATCCAAATTAAAGGTAGTTATTACTAGTAAAAGCGGAGAGATCTTGTATC
GTATTTCACCGTGGGCAAAGTATGTGGTTCGTGAAGGTGATAATGTGAATTATGATTGGATACACTGGGA
TCCAGAACACTCATATGAGTTTAAGCATTCCAGACCAAAGAAGCCACGGAGTCTAAGAATTTATGAATCT
CATGTGGGAATTTCTTCCCATGAAGGAAAAGTAGCTTCTTATAAACATTTTACATGCAATGTACTACCAA
GAATCAAAGGCCTTGGATACAACTGCATTCAGTTGATGGCAATCATGGAGCATGCTTACTATGCCAGCTT
TGGTTACCAAATCACAAGCTTCTTTGCAGCTTCCAGCCGTTATGGATCACCTGAAGAGCTACAAGAACTG
GTAGACACAGCTCATTCCATGGGTATCATAGTCCTCTTAGATGTGGTACACAGCCATGCTTCAAAAAATT
CAGCAGATGGATTGAATATGTTTGATGGGACAGATTCCTGTTATTTTCATTCTGGACCTA
